>Addgene plasmid #125473 | lentiSAMv2 C2CD4A/B-enh3-guide1 | addgene full sequence | sequence record 251468 | Addgene NGS Result
GTTTTAGAGCTAGGCCAACATGAGGATCACCCATGTCTGCAGGGCCTAGCAAGTTAAAATAAGGCTAGTC
CGTTATCAACTTGGCCAACATGAGGATCACCCATGTCTGCAGGGCCAAGTGGCACCGAGTCGGTGCTTTT
TTTGGATCCTAGGTCTTGAAAGGAGTGGGAATTGGCTCCGGTGCCCGTCAGTGGGCAGAGCGCACATCGC
CCACAGTCCCCGAGAAGTTGGGGGGAGGGGTCGGCAATTGATCCGGTGCCTAGAGAAGGTGGCGCGGGGT
AAACTGGGAAAGTGATGTCGTGTACTGGCTCCGCCTTTTTCCCGAGGGTGGGGGAGAACCGTATATAAGT
GCAGTAGTCGCCGTGAACGTTCTTTTTCGCAACGGGTTTGCCGCCAGAACACAGGCGTACGGCCACCATG
AAAAGGCCGGCGGCCACGAAAAAGGCCGGCCAGGCAAAAAAGAAAAAGGACAAGAAGTACAGCATCGGCC
TGGCCATCGGCACCAACTCTGTGGGCTGGGCCGTGATCACCGACGAGTACAAGGTGCCCAGCAAGAAATT
CAAGGTGCTGGGCAACACCGACCGGCACAGCATCAAGAAGAACCTGATCGGAGCCCTGCTGTTCGACAGC
GGCGAAACAGCCGAGGCCACCCGGCTGAAGAGAACCGCCAGAAGAAGATACACCAGACGGAAGAACCGGA
TCTGCTATCTGCAAGAGATCTTCAGCAACGAGATGGCCAAGGTGGACGACAGCTTCTTCCACAGACTGGA
AGAGTCCTTCCTGGTGGAAGAGGATAAGAAGCACGAGCGGCACCCCATCTTCGGCAACATCGTGGACGAG
GTGGCCTACCACGAGAAGTACCCCACCATCTACCACCTGAGAAAGAAACTGGTGGACAGCACCGACAAGG
CCGACCTGCGGCTGATCTATCTGGCCCTGGCCCACATGATCAAGTTCCGGGGCCACTTCCTGATCGAGGG
CGACCTGAACCCCGACAACAGCGACGTGGACAAGCTGTTCATCCAGCTGGTGCAGACCTACAACCAGCTG
TTCGAGGAAAACCCCATCAACGCCAGCGGCGTGGACGCCAAGGCCATCCTGTCTGCCAGACTGAGCAAGA
GCAGACGGCTGGAAAATCTGATCGCCCAGCTGCCCGGCGAGAAGAAGAATGGCCTGTTCGGCAACCTGAT
TGCCCTGAGCCTGGGCCTGACCCCCAACTTCAAGAGCAACTTCGACCTGGCCGAGGATGCCAAACTGCAG
CTGAGCAAGGACACCTACGACGACGACCTGGACAACCTGCTGGCCCAGATCGGCGACCAGTACGCCGACC
TGTTTCTGGCCGCCAAGAACCTGTCCGACGCCATCCTGCTGAGCGACATCCTGAGAGTGAACACCGAGAT
CACCAAGGCCCCCCTGAGCGCCTCTATGATCAAGAGATACGACGAGCACCACCAGGACCTGACCCTGCTG
AAAGCTCTCGTGCGGCAGCAGCTGCCTGAGAAGTACAAAGAGATTTTCTTCGACCAGAGCAAGAACGGCT
ACGCCGGCTACATTGACGGCGGAGCCAGCCAGGAAGAGTTCTACAAGTTCATCAAGCCCATCCTGGAAAA
GATGGACGGCACCGAGGAACTGCTCGTGAAGCTGAACAGAGAGGACCTGCTGCGGAAGCAGCGGACCTTC
GACAACGGCAGCATCCCCCACCAGATCCACCTGGGAGAGCTGCACGCCATTCTGCGGCGGCAGGAAGATT
TTTACCCATTCCTGAAGGACAACCGGGAAAAGATCGAGAAGATCCTGACCTTCCGCATCCCCTACTACGT
GGGCCCTCTGGCCAGGGGAAACAGCAGATTCGCCTGGATGACCAGAAAGAGCGAGGAAACCATCACCCCC
TGGAACTTCGAGGAAGTGGTGGACAAGGGCGCTTCCGCCCAGAGCTTCATCGAGCGGATGACCAACTTCG
ATAAGAACCTGCCCAACGAGAAGGTGCTGCCCAAGCACAGCCTGCTGTACGAGTACTTCACCGTGTATAA
CGAGCTGACCAAAGTGAAATACGTGACCGAGGGAATGAGAAAGCCCGCCTTCCTGAGCGGCGAGCAGAAA
AAGGCCATCGTGGACCTGCTGTTCAAGACCAACCGGAAAGTGACCGTGAAGCAGCTGAAAGAGGACTACT
TCAAGAAAATCGAGTGCTTCGACTCCGTGGAAATCTCCGGCGTGGAAGATCGGTTCAACGCCTCCCTGGG
CACATACCACGATCTGCTGAAAATTATCAAGGACAAGGACTTCCTGGACAATGAGGAAAACGAGGACATT
CTGGAAGATATCGTGCTGACCCTGACACTGTTTGAGGACAGAGAGATGATCGAGGAACGGCTGAAAACCT
ATGCCCACCTGTTCGACGACAAAGTGATGAAGCAGCTGAAGCGGCGGAGATACACCGGCTGGGGCAGGCT
GAGCCGGAAGCTGATCAACGGCATCCGGGACAAGCAGTCCGGCAAGACAATCCTGGATTTCCTGAAGTCC
GACGGCTTCGCCAACAGAAACTTCATGCAGCTGATCCACGACGACAGCCTGACCTTTAAAGAGGACATCC
AGAAAGCCCAGGTGTCCGGCCAGGGCGATAGCCTGCACGAGCACATTGCCAATCTGGCCGGCAGCCCCGC
CATTAAGAAGGGCATCCTGCAGACAGTGAAGGTGGTGGACGAGCTCGTGAAAGTGATGGGCCGGCACAAG
CCCGAGAACATCGTGATCGAAATGGCCAGAGAGAACCAGACCACCCAGAAGGGACAGAAGAACAGCCGCG
AGAGAATGAAGCGGATCGAAGAGGGCATCAAAGAGCTGGGCAGCCAGATCCTGAAAGAACACCCCGTGGA
AAACACCCAGCTGCAGAACGAGAAGCTGTACCTGTACTACCTGCAGAATGGGCGGGATATGTACGTGGAC
CAGGAACTGGACATCAACCGGCTGTCCGACTACGATGTGGACCACATCGTGCCTCAGAGCTTTCTGAAGG
ACGACTCCATCGACAACAAGGTGCTGACCAGAAGCGACAAGGCCCGGGGCAAGAGCGACAACGTGCCCTC
CGAAGAGGTCGTGAAGAAGATGAAGAACTACTGGCGGCAGCTGCTGAACGCCAAGCTGATTACCCAGAGA
AAGTTCGACAATCTGACCAAGGCCGAGAGAGGCGGCCTGAGCGAACTGGATAAGGCCGGCTTCATCAAGA
GACAGCTGGTGGAAACCCGGCAGATCACAAAGCACGTGGCACAGATCCTGGACTCCCGGATGAACACTAA
GTACGACGAGAATGACAAGCTGATCCGGGAAGTGAAAGTGATCACCCTGAAGTCCAAGCTGGTGTCCGAT
TTCCGGAAGGATTTCCAGTTTTACAAAGTGCGCGAGATCAACAACTACCACCACGCCCACGACGCCTACC
TGAACGCCGTCGTGGGAACCGCCCTGATCAAAAAGTACCCTAAGCTGGAAAGCGAGTTCGTGTACGGCGA
CTACAAGGTGTACGACGTGCGGAAGATGATCGCCAAGAGCGAGCAGGAAATCGGCAAGGCTACCGCCAAG
TACTTCTTCTACAGCAACATCATGAACTTTTTCAAGACCGAGATTACCCTGGCCAACGGCGAGATCCGGA
AGCGGCCTCTGATCGAGACAAACGGCGAAACCGGGGAGATCGTGTGGGATAAGGGCCGGGATTTTGCCAC
CGTGCGGAAAGTGCTGAGCATGCCCCAAGTGAATATCGTGAAAAAGACCGAGGTGCAGACAGGCGGCTTC
AGCAAAGAGTCTATCCTGCCCAAGAGGAACAGCGATAAGCTGATCGCCAGAAAGAAGGACTGGGACCCTA
AGAAGTACGGCGGCTTCGACAGCCCCACCGTGGCCTATTCTGTGCTGGTGGTGGCCAAAGTGGAAAAGGG
CAAGTCCAAGAAACTGAAGAGTGTGAAAGAGCTGCTGGGGATCACCATCATGGAAAGAAGCAGCTTCGAG
AAGAATCCCATCGACTTTCTGGAAGCCAAGGGCTACAAAGAAGTGAAAAAGGACCTGATCATCAAGCTGC
CTAAGTACTCCCTGTTCGAGCTGGAAAACGGCCGGAAGAGAATGCTGGCCTCTGCCGGCGAACTGCAGAA
GGGAAACGAACTGGCCCTGCCCTCCAAATATGTGAACTTCCTGTACCTGGCCAGCCACTATGAGAAGCTG
AAGGGCTCCCCCGAGGATAATGAGCAGAAACAGCTGTTTGTGGAACAGCACAAGCACTACCTGGACGAGA
TCATCGAGCAGATCAGCGAGTTCTCCAAGAGAGTGATCCTGGCCGACGCTAATCTGGACAAAGTGCTGTC
CGCCTACAACAAGCACCGGGATAAGCCCATCAGAGAGCAGGCCGAGAATATCATCCACCTGTTTACCCTG
ACCAATCTGGGAGCCCCTGCCGCCTTCAAGTACTTTGACACCACCATCGACCGGAAGAGGTACACCAGCA
CCAAAGAGGTGCTGGACGCCACCCTGATCCACCAGAGCATCACCGGCCTGTACGAGACACGGATCGACCT
GTCTCAGCTGGGAGGCGACAGCGCTGGAGGAGGTGGAAGCGGAGGAGGAGGAAGCGGAGGAGGAGGTAGC
GGACCTAAGAAAAAGAGGAAGGTGGCGGCCGCTGGATCCGGACGGGCTGACGCATTGGACGATTTTGATC
TGGATATGCTGGGAAGTGACGCCCTCGATGATTTTGACCTTGACATGCTTGGTTCGGATGCCCTTGATGA
CTTTGACCTCGACATGCTCGGCAGTGACGCCCTTGATGATTTCGACCTGGACATGCTGATTAACTGTACA
GGCAGTGGAGAGGGCAGAGGAAGTCTGCTAACATGCGGTGACGTCGAGGAGAATCCTGGCCCAATGGCCA
AGCCTTTGTCTCAAGAAGAATCCACCCTCATTGAAAGAGCAACGGCTACAATCAACAGCATCCCCATCTC
TGAAGACTACAGCGTCGCCAGCGCAGCTCTCTCTAGCGACGGCCGCATCTTCACTGGTGTCAATGTATAT
CATTTTACTGGGGGACCTTGTGCAGAACTCGTGGTGCTGGGCACTGCTGCTGCTGCGGCAGCTGGCAACC
TGACTTGTATCGTCGCGATCGGAAATGAGAACAGGGGCATCTTGAGCCCCTGCGGACGGTGCCGACAGGT
GCTTCTCGATCTGCATCCTGGGATCAAAGCCATAGTGAAGGACAGTGATGGACAGCCGACGGCAGTTGGG
ATTCGTGAATTGCTGCCCTCTGGTTATGTGTGGGAGGGCTAAGAATTCGATATCAAGCTTATCGGTAATC
AACCTCTGGATTACAAAATTTGTGAAAGATTGACTGGTATTCTTAACTATGTTGCTCCTTTTACGCTATG
TGGATACGCTGCTTTAATGCCTTTGTATCATGCTATTGCTTCCCGTATGGCTTTCATTTTCTCCTCCTTG
TATAAATCCTGGTTGCTGTCTCTTTATGAGGAGTTGTGGCCCGTTGTCAGGCAACGTGGCGTGGTGTGCA
CTGTGTTTGCTGACGCAACCCCCACTGGTTGGGGCATTGCCACCACCTGTCAGCTCCTTTCCGGGACTTT
CGCTTTCCCCCTCCCTATTGCCACGGCGGAACTCATCGCCGCCTGCCTTGCCCGCTGCTGGACAGGGGCT
CGGCTGTTGGGCACTGACAATTCCGTGGTGTTGTCGGGGAAATCATCGTCCTTTCCTTGGCTGCTCGCCT
GTGTTGCCACCTGGATTCTGCGCGGGACGTCCTTCTGCTACGTCCCTTCGGCCCTCAATCCAGCGGACCT
TCCTTCCCGCGGCCTGCTGCCGGCTCTGCGGCCTCTTCCGCGTCTTCGCCTTCGCCCTCAGACGAGTCGG
ATCTCCCTTTGGGCCGCCTCCCCGCATCGATACCGTCGACCTCGAGACCTAGAAAAACATGGAGCAATCA
CAAGTAGCAATACAGCAGCTACCAATGCTGATTGTGCCTGGCTAGAAGCACAAGAGGAGGAGGAGGTGGG
TTTTCCAGTCACACCTCAGGTACCTTTAAGACCAATGACTTACAAGGCAGCTGTAGATCTTAGCCACTTT
TTAAAAGAAAAGGGGGGACTGGAAGGGCTAATTCACTCCCAACGAAGACAAGATATCCTTGATCTGTGGA
TCTACCACACACAAGGCTACTTCCCTGATTGGCAGAACTACACACCAGGGCCAGGGATCAGATATCCACT
GACCTTTGGATGGTGCTACAAGCTAGTACCAGTTGAGCAAGAGAAGGTAGAAGAAGCCAATGAAGGAGAG
AACACCCGCTTGTTACACCCTGTGAGCCTGCATGGGATGGATGACCCGGAGAGAGAAGTATTAGAGTGGA
GGTTTGACAGCCGCCTAGCATTTCATCACATGGCCCGAGAGCTGCATCCGGACTGTACTGGGTCTCTCTG
GTTAGACCAGATCTGAGCCTGGGAGCTCTCTGGCTAACTAGGGAACCCACTGCTTAAGCCTCAATAAAGC
TTGCCTTGAGTGCTTCAAGTAGTGTGTGCCCGTCTGTTGTGTGACTCTGGTAACTAGAGATCCCTCAGAC
CCTTTTAGTCAGTGTGGAAAATCTCTAGCAGGGCCCGTTTAAACCCGCTGATCAGCCTCGACTGTGCCTT
CTAGTTGCCAGCCATCTGTTGTTTGCCCCTCCCCCGTGCCTTCCTTGACCCTGGAAGGTGCCACTCCCAC
TGTCCTTTCCTAATAAAATGAGGAAATTGCATCGCATTGTCTGAGTAGGTGTCATTCTATTCTGGGGGGT
GGGGTGGGGCAGGACAGCAAGGGGGAGGATTGGGAAGACAATAGCAGGCATGCTGGGGATGCGGTGGGCT
CTATGGCTTCTGAGGCGGAAAGAACCAGCTGGGGCTCTAGGGGGTATCCCC
[124 nt withheld, positions 6912-7035]
C
[91 nt withheld, positions 7037-7127]
A
[49 nt withheld, positions 7129-7177]
CCTTTGACGTTGGAGTCCACGTTCTTT
[37 nt withheld, positions 7205-7241]
ACCCTATCTCGGTCTATTCTTTTGATTTATAAGGGATTTTGCCGATTTCGGCCTATTGGTTAAAAAATGA
GCTGATTTAACAAAAATTTAACGCGAATTAATTCTGTGGAATGTGTGTCAGTTAGGGTGTGGAAAGTCCC
CAGGCTCCCCAGCAGGCAGAAGTATGCAAAGCATGCATCTCAATTAGTCAGCAACCAGGTGTGGAAAGTC
CCCAGGCTCCCCAGCAGGCAGAAGTATGCAAAGCATGCATCTCAATTAGTCAGCAACCATAGTCCCGCCC
CTAACTCCGCCCATCCCGCCCCTAACTCCGCCCAGTTCCGCCCATTCTCCGCCCCATGGCTGACTAATTT
TTTTTATTTATGCAGAGGCCGAGGCCGCCTCTGCCTCTGAGCTATTCCAGAAGTAGTGAGGAGGCTTTTT
TGGAGGCCTAGGCTTTTGCAAAAAGCTCCCGGGAGCTTGTATATCCATTTTCGGATCTGATCAGCACGTG
TTGACAATTAATCATCGGCATAGTATATCGGCATAGTATAATACGACAAGGTGAGGAACTAAACCATGGC
CAAGTTGACCAGTGCCGTTCCGGTGCTCACCGCGCGCGACGTCGCCGGAGCGGTCGAGTTCTGGACCGAC
CGGCTCGGGTTCTCCCGGGACTTCGTGGAGGACGACTTCGCCGGTGTGGTCCGGGACGACGTGACCCTGT
TCATCAGCGCGGTCCAGGACCAGGTGGTGCCGGACAACACCCTGGCCTGGGTGTGGGTGCGCGGCCTGGA
CGAGCTGTACGCCGAGTGGTCGGAGGTCGTGTCCACGAACTTCCGGGACGCCTCCGGGCCGGCCATGACC
GAGATCGGCGAGCAGCCGTGGGGGCGGGAGTTCGCCCTGCGCGACCCGGCCGGCAACTGCGTGCACTTCG
TGGCCGAGGAGCAGGACTGACACGTGCTACGAGATTTCGATTCCACCGCCGCCTTCTATGAAAGGTTGGG
CTTCGGAATCGTTTTCCGGGACGCCGGCTGGATGATCCTCCAGCGCGGGGATCTCATGCTGGAGTTCTTC
GCCCACCCCAACTTGTTTATTGCAGCTTATAATGGTTACAAATAAAGCAATAGCATCACAAATTTCACAA
ATAAAGCATTTTTTTCACTGCATTCTAGTTGTGGTTTGTCCAAACTCATCAATGTATCTTATCATGTCTG
TATACCGTCGACCTCTAGCTAGAGCTTGGCGTAATCATGGTCATAGCTGTTTCCTGTGTGAAATTGTTAT
CCGCTCACAATTCCACACAACATACGAGCCGGAAGCATAAAGTGTAAAGCCTGGGGTGCCTAATGAGTGA
GCTAACTCACATTAATTGCGTTGCGCTCACTGCCCGCTTTCCAGTCGGGAAACCTGTCGTGCCAGCTGCA
TTAATGAATCGGCCAACGCGCGGGGAGAGGCGGTTTGCGTATTGGGCGCTCTTCCGCTTCCTCGCTCACT
GACTCGCTGCGCTCGGTCGTTCGGCTGCGGCGAGCGGTATCAGCTCACTCAAAGGCGGTAATACGGTTAT
CCACAGAATCAGGGGATAACGCAGGAAAGAACATGTGAGCAAAAGGCCAGCAAAAGGCCAGGAACCGTAA
AAAGGCCGCGTTGCTGGCGTTTTTCCATAGGCTCCGCCCCCCTGACGAGCATCACAAAAATCGACGCTCA
AGTCAGAGGTGGCGAAACCCGACAGGACTATAAAGATACCAGGCGTTTCCCCCTGGAAGCTCCCTCGTGC
GCTCTCCTGTTCCGACCCTGCCGCTTACCGGATACCTGTCCGCCTTTCTCCCTTCGGGAAGCGTGGCGCT
TTCTCATAGCTCACGCTGTAGGTATCTCAGTTCGGTGTAGGTCGTTCGCTCCAAGCTGGGCTGTGTGCAC
GAACCCCCCGTTCAGCCCGACCGCTGCGCCTTATCCGGTAACTATCGTCTTGAGTCCAACCCGGTAAGAC
ACGACTTATCGCCACTGGCAGCAGCCACTGGTAACAGGATTAGCAGAGCGAGGTATGTAGGCGGTGCTAC
AGAGTTCTTGAAGTGGTGGCCTAACTACGGCTACACTAGAAGAACAGTATTTGGTATCTGCGCTCTGCTG
AAGCCAGTTACCTTCGGAAAAAGAGTTGGTAGCTCTTGATCCGGCAAACAAACCACCGCTGGTAGCGGTG
GTTTTTTTGTTTGCAAGCAGCAGATTACGCGCAGAAAAAAAGGATCTCAAGAAGATCCTTTGATCTTTTC
TACGGGGTCTGACGCTCAGTGGAACGAAAACTCACGTTAAGGGATTTTGGTCATGAGATTATCAAAAAGG
ATCTTCACCTAGATCCTTTTAAATTAAAAATGAAGTTTTAAATCAATCTAAAGTATATATGAGTAAACTT
GGTCTGACAGTTACCAATGCTTAATCAGTGAGGCACCTATCTCAGCGATCTGTCTATTTCGTTCATCCAT
AGTTGCCTGACTCCCCGTCGTGTAGATAACTACGATACGGGAGGGCTTACCATCTGGCCCCAGTGCTGCA
ATGATACCGCGAGACCCACGCTCACCGGCTCCAGATTTATCAGCAATAAACCAGCCAGCCGGAAGGGCCG
AGCGCAGAAGTGGTCCTGCAACTTTATCCGCCTCCATCCAGTCTATTAATTGTTGCCGGGAAGCTAGAGT
AAGTAGTTCGCCAGTTAATAGTTTGCGCAACGTTGTTGCCATTGCTACAGGCATCGTGGTGTCACGCTCG
TCGTTTGGTATGGCTTCATTCAGCTCCGGTTCCCAACGATCAAGGCGAGTTACATGATCCCCCATGTTGT
GCAAAAAAGCGGTTAGCTCCTTCGGTCCTCCGATCGTTGTCAGAAGTAAGTTGGCCGCAGTGTTATCACT
CATGGTTATGGCAGCACTGCATAATTCTCTTACTGTCATGCCATCCGTAAGATGCTTTTCTGTGACTGGT
GAGTACTCAACCAAGTCATTCTGAGAATAGTGTATGCGGCGACCGAGTTGCTCTTGCCCGGCGTCAATAC
GGGATAATACCGCGCCACATAGCAGAACTTTAAAAGTGCTCATCATTGGAAAACGTTCTTCGGGGCGAAA
ACTCTCAAGGATCTTACCGCTGTTGAGATCCAGTTCGATGTAACCCACTCGTGCACCCAACTGATCTTCA
GCATCTTTTACTTTCACCAGCGTTTCTGGGTGAGCAAAAACAGGAAGGCAAAATGCCGCAAAAAAGGGAA
TAAGGGCGACACGGAAATGTTGAATACTCATACTCTTCCTTTTTCAATATTATTGAAGCATTTATCAGGG
TTATTGTCTCATGAGCGGATACATATTTGAATGTATTTAGAAAAATAAACAAATAGGGGTTCCGCGCACA
TTTCCCCGAAAAGTGCCACCTGACGTCGACGGATCGGGAGATCTCCCGATCCCCTATGGTGCACTCTCAG
TACAATCTGCTCTGATGCCGCATAGTTAAGCCAGTATCTGCTCCCTGCTTGTGTGTTGGAGGTCGCTGAG
TAGTGCGCGAGCAAAATTTAAGCTACAACAAGGCAAGGCTTGACCGACAATTGCATGAAGAATCTGCTTA
GGGTTAGGCGTTTTGCGCTGCTTCGCGATGTACGGGCCAGATATACGCGTTGACATTGATTATTGACTAG
TTATTAATAGTAATCAATTACGGGGTCATTAGTTCATAGCCCATATATGGAGTTCCGCGTTACATAACTT
ACGGTAAATGGCCCGCCTGGCTGACCGCCCAACGACCCCCGCCCATTGACGTCAATAATGACGTATGTTC
CCATAGTAACGCCAATAGGGACTTTCCATTGACGTCAATGGGTGGAGTATTTACGGTAAACTGCCCACTT
GGCAGTACATCAAGTGTATCATATGCCAAGTACGCCCCCTATTGACGTCAATGACGGTAAATGGCCCGCC
TGGCATTATGCCCAGTACATGACCTTATGGGACTTTCCTACTTGGCAGTACATCTACGTATTAGTCATCG
CTATTACCATGGTGATGCGGTTTTGGCAGTACATCAATGGGCGTGGATAGCGGTTTGACTCACGGGGATT
TCCAAGTCTCCACCCCATTGACGTCAATGGGAGTTTGTTTTGGCACCAAAATCAACGGGACTTTCCAAAA
TGTCGTAACAACTCCGCCCCATTGACGCAAATGGGCGGTAGGCGTGTACGGTGGGAGGTCTATATAAGCA
GCGCGTTTTGCCTGTACTGGGTCTCTCTGGTTAGACCAGATCTGAGCCTGGGAGCTCTCTGGCTAACTAG
GGAACCCACTGCTTAAGCCTCAATAAAGCTTGCCTTGAGTGCTTCAAGTAGTGTGTGCCCGTCTGTTGTG
TGACTCTGGTAACTAGAGATCCCTCAGACCCTTTTAGTCAGTGTGGAAAATCTCTAGCAGTGGCGCCCGA
ACAGGGACTTGAAAGCGAAAGGGAAACCAGAGGAGCTCTCTCGACGCAGGACTCGGCTTGCTGAAGCGCG
CACGGCAAGAGGCGAGGGGCGGCGACTGGTGAGTACGCCAAAAATTTTGACTAGCGGAGGCTAGAAGGAG
AGAGATGGGTGCGAGAGCGTCAGTATTAAGCGGGGGAGAATTAGATCGCGATGGGAAAAAATTCGGTTAA
GGCCAGGGGGAAAGAAAAAATATAAATTAAAACATATAGTATGGGCAAGCAGGGAGCTAGAACGATTCGC
AGTTAATCCTGGCCTGTTAGAAACATCAGAAGGCTGTAGACAAATACTGGGACAGCTACAACCATCCCTT
CAGACAGGATCAGAAGAACTTAGATCATTATATAATACAGTAGCAACCCTCTATTGTGTGCATCAAAGGA
TAGAGATAAAAGACACCAAGGAAGCTTTAGACAAGATAGAGGAAGAGCAAAACAAAAGTAAGACCACCGC
ACAGCAAGCGGCCGCTGATCTTCAGACCTGGAGGAGGAGATATGAGGGACAATTGGAGAAGTGAATTATA
TAAATATAAAGTAGTAAAAATTGAACCATTAGGAGTAGCACCCACCAAGGCAAAGAGAAGAGTGGTGCAG
AGAGAAAAAAGAGCAGTGGGAATAGGAGCTTTGTTCCTTGGGTTCTTGGGAGCAGCAGGAAGCACTATGG
GCGCAGCGTCAATGACGCTGACGGTACAGGCCAGACAATTATTGTCTGGTATAGTGCAGCAGCAGAACAA
TTTGCTGAGGGCTATTGAGGCGCAACAGCATCTGTTGCAACTCACAGTCTGGGGCATCAAGCAGCTCCAG
GCAAGAATCCTGGCTGTGGAAAGATACCTAAAGGATCAACAGCTCCTGGGGATTTGGGGTTGCTCTGGAA
AACTCATTTGCACCACTGCTGTGCCTTGGAATGCTAGTTGGAGTAATAAATCTCTGGAACAGATTTGGAA
TCACACGACCTGGATGGAGTGGGACAGAGAAATTAACAATTACACAAGCTTAATACACTCCTTAATTGAA
GAATCGCAAAACCAGCAAGAAAAGAATGAACAAGAATTATTGGAATTAGATAAATGGGCAAGTTTGTGGA
ATTGGTTTAACATAACAAATTGGCTGTGGTATATAAAATTATTCATAATGATAGTAGGAGGCTTGGTAGG
TTTAAGAATAGTTTTTGCTGTACTTTCTATAGTGAATAGAGTTAGGCAGGGATATTCACCATTATCGTTT
CAGACCCACCTCCCAACCCCGAGGGGACCCGACAGGCCCGAAGGAATAGAAGAAGAAGGTGGAGAGAGAG
ACAGAGACAGATCCATTCGATTAGTGAACGGATCGGCACTGCGTGCGCCAATTCTGCAGACAAATGGCAG
TATTCATCCACAATTTTAAAAGAAAAGGGGGGATTGGGGGGTACAGTGCAGGGGAAAGAATAGTAGACAT
AATAGCAACAGACATACAAACTAAAGAATTACAAAAACAAATTACAAAAATTCAAAATTTTCGGGTTTAT
TACAGGGACAGCAGAGATCCAGTTTGGTTAATTAGCTAGCGAGGGCCTATTTCCCATGATTCCTTCATAT
TTGCATATACGATACAAGGCTGTTAGAGAGATAATTGGAATTAATTTGACTGTAAACACAAAGATATTAG
TACAAAATACGTGACGTAGAAAGTAATAATTTCTTGGGTAGTTTGCAGTTTTAAAATTATGTTTTAAAAT
GGACTATCATATGCTTACCGTAACTTGAAAGTATTTCGATTTCTTGGCTTTATATATCTTGTGGAAAGGA
CGAAACACCGAAGAAGCATATTCAGCTGAC
Features (pLannotate 1.2.2; 38 found; start..end, strand, type, name):
     18..36      +  misc_RNA       MS2 stem loop: stem loop that binds the bacteriophage MS2 coat protein
     47..83      +  misc_RNA       gRNA scaffold (fragment): guide RNA scaffold for the Streptococcus pyogenes CRISPR/Cas9 system
     88..106     +  misc_RNA       MS2 stem loop: stem loop that binds the bacteriophage MS2 coat protein
    117..136     +  misc_RNA       gRNA scaffold (fragment): guide RNA scaffold for the Streptococcus pyogenes CRISPR/Cas9 system
    149..167     +  CDS            small t antigen (fragment): SV40 (simian virus 40) small t antigen
    193..404     +  promoter       EF-1α core promoter: core promoter for human elongation factor EF-1α
    421..468     +  CDS            nucleoplasmin NLS: bipartite nuclear localization signal from nucleoplasmin
    468..4569    +  CDS            dCas9 (fragment): catalytically dead mutant of the Cas9 endonuclease from the Streptococcus pyogenes Type II CRISPR/Cas system RNA-guided DNA-binding protein that lacks endonuclease activity due to the D10A mutation in the RuvC catalytic domain and the N863A mutation in the HNH catalytic domain
   4894..5292    +  CDS            BSD: blasticidin S deaminase; Aspergillus terreus BSD; confers resistance to blasticidin
   5293..5314    +  misc_feature   MCS (fragment): pBluescript multiple cloning site
   5317..5905    +  misc_feature   WPRE: woodchuck hepatitis virus posttranscriptional regulatory element
   5842..6423    +  CDS            nef (fragment): NEF_HV1H2 - Experimental evidence at protein level: Swiss-Prot protein existence level 1. Extracellular Nef protein targets CD4(+) T-lymphocytes for apoptosis by interacting with CXCR4 surface receptors. From Human immunodeficiency virus type 1 group M subtype B (isolate HXB2) (HIV-1).
   6430..6610    +  LTR            5' LTR (truncated): truncated 5' long terminal repeat (LTR) from HIV-1
   6642..6866    +  polyA_signal   bGH poly(A) signal: bovine growth hormone polyadenylation signal
   6870..6891    +  promoter       SV40 promoter (fragment): SV40 enhancer and early promoter
   6912..7340    +  rep_origin     f1 ori (sequence partly withheld): f1 bacteriophage origin of replication; arrow indicates direction of (+) strand synthesis
   7354..7683    +  promoter       SV40 promoter: SV40 enhancer and early promoter
   7731..7778    +  promoter       EM7 promoter: synthetic bacterial promoter&nbsp
   7797..8171    +  CDS            BleoR: antibiotic-binding protein; Sh ble from Streptoalloteichus hindustanus; confers resistance to bleomycin, phleomycin, and Zeocin™
   8181..8306    +  CDS            ble (fragment): BLE_KLEPN - Experimental evidence at protein level: Swiss-Prot protein existence level 1. Binding protein with a strong affinity to the bleomycin family of antibiotics. Binds to CL990; an antimitotic-antibiotic compound. From Klebsiella pneumoniae.
   8301..8422    +  polyA_signal   SV40 poly(A) signal: SV40 polyadenylation signal
   8493..8515    -  protein_bind   lac operator (fragment): The lac repressor binds to the lac operator to inhibit transcription in E. coli. This inhibition can be relieved by adding lactose or isopropyl-β-D-thiogalactopyranoside (IPTG). lac repressor encoded by lacI
   8519..8549    -  promoter       lac promoter: promoter for the E. coli lac operon
   8564..8585    -  protein_bind   CAP binding site: CAP binding activates transcription in the presence of cAMP. E. coli catabolite activator protein
   8598..8690    -  CDS            lacI (fragment): lac repressor; lacI; The lac repressor binds to the lac operator to inhibit transcription in E. coli. This inhibition can be relieved by adding lactose or isopropyl-β-D-thiogalactopyranoside (IPTG).
   8873..9461    -  rep_origin     ori: high-copy-number ColE1/pMB1/pBR322/pUC origin of replication
   9632..10492   -  CDS            AmpR: β-lactamase; bla; confers resistance to ampicillin, carbenicillin, and related antibiotics
  10493..10597   -  promoter       AmpR promoter: bla
  10656..10708   -  misc_feature   bom (fragment): basis of mobility region from pBR322
  10863..11242   +  enhancer       CMV enhancer: human cytomegalovirus immediate early enhancer
  11243..11442   +  promoter       CMV promoter: human cytomegalovirus (CMV) immediate early promoter
  11460..11640   +  LTR            5' LTR (truncated): truncated 5' long terminal repeat (LTR) from HIV-1
  11687..11812   +  misc_feature   HIV-1 Ψ: packaging signal of human immunodeficiency virus type 1
  11796..12159   +  CDS            HIV-1 gag (fragment): gag protein from human immunodeficiency virus 1; gag
  12305..12538   +  misc_feature   RRE: The Rev response element (RRE) of HIV-1 allows for Rev-dependent mRNA export from the nucleus to the cytoplasm.
  12915..13015   +  CDS            Rev (fragment): human immunodeficiency virus 1 (HIV-1) Rev protein; rev; enhances nuclear export of unspliced and incompletely spliced viral mRNAs
  13065..13182   +  misc_feature   cPPT/CTS: central polypurine tract and central termination sequence of HIV-1
  13232..13472   +  promoter       U6 promoter: RNA polymerase III promoter for human U6 snRNA
