[The description below was written by a language model from this plasmid's Addgene catalogue record and pLannotate feature annotations shown in this document.]
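Description:
lentiSAMv2 C2CD4A/B-enh3-guide1 is a lentiviral CRISPR activation plasmid built on the lentiSAMv2 backbone, carrying a single guide RNA directed at a human pancreatic islet enhancer in the C2CD4A/B type 2 diabetes GWAS locus, the enhancer that contains the associated variant rs17205526. It is propagated in E. coli through a high-copy ColE1/pUC-type origin with ampicillin resistance, and the record lists a recombination-deficient strain (Stbl3), as is usual for LTR-containing vectors. The backbone also carries an f1 origin and an SV40/EM7-driven bleomycin/Zeocin resistance cassette outside the viral region.

The transfer cassette has a CMV enhancer/promoter fused to a truncated HIV-1 5' LTR, which drives genomic RNA production in packaging cells. This is followed by the Ψ packaging signal, RRE and cPPT/CTS, with a WPRE and a truncated 3' LTR plus bGH polyadenylation signal downstream. Within it, a human U6 promoter transcribes the guide in an S. pyogenes scaffold modified with two MS2 stem loops, which in the SAM system recruit MS2 coat protein-fused activator domains supplied from a separate construct. An EF-1α core promoter drives nuclear-localised, catalytically dead Cas9. The catalogue entry describes this as dCas9-VP64 linked by a 2A peptide to the blasticidin S deaminase gene. The feature table annotates dCas9 and BSD but leaves the intervening VP64-2A stretch unlabelled.

Blasticidin selects transduced mammalian cells. The construct is intended for targeted activation of this enhancer in human cells, to test its regulatory function and link to target genes at the locus.
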