Addgene plasmid #125473: lentiSAMv2 C2CD4A/B-enh3-guide1
Purpose: CRISPR-mediated activation of human islet enhancer containing T2D-associated variant rs17205526 (C2CD4A/B GWAS locus)
Depositing lab: Jorge Ferrer. Depositing organization: Imperial College London. Publication: Human pancreatic islet three-dimensional chromatin architecture provides insights into the genetics of type 2 diabetes. Miguel-Escalada I, Bonas-Guarch S, Cebola I, Ponsa-Cobas J, Mendieta-Esteban J, Atla G, Javierre BM, Rolando DMY, Farabella I, Morgan CC, Garcia-Hurtado J, Beucher A, Moran I, Pasquali L, Ramos-Rodriguez M, Appel EVR, Linneberg A, Gjesing AP, Witte DR, Pedersen O, Grarup N, Ravassard P, Torrents D, Mercader JM, Piemonti L, Berney T, de Koning EJP, Kerr-Conte J, Pattou F, Fedko IO, Groop L, Prokopenko I, Hansen T, Marti-Renom MA, Fraser P, Ferrer J. Nat Genet. 2019 Jun 28. pii: 10.1038/s41588-019-0457-0. doi: 10.1038/s41588-019-0457-0. PubMed 31253982.
Backbone
  Vector backbone: lentiSAMv2
  Backbone manufacturer: Feng Zhang (Addgene #75112)
  Vector type: Mammalian Expression, Lentiviral, CRISPR
  Selectable markers: Blasticidin
Growth in bacteria
  Bacterial resistance: Ampicillin, 100 μg/mL
  Growth temperature: 37°C
  Growth strain: Stbl3
  Copy number: High Copy
Gene/Insert
  Gene/Insert name: dCas9-VP64-2A-BlastR
  gRNA/shRNA sequence: AAGAAGCATATTCAGCTGAC
  Species: H. sapiens (human)
  Promoter: EF1a core and U6
  Cloning method: Restriction Enzyme; 5′ cloning site Unknown (destroyed during cloning); 3′ cloning site Unknown (destroyed during cloning)
  Sequencing primers: 5′ GATCCGCCACCATGGATGC
Terms and licenses: Academic/Nonprofit Terms; Industry Terms: Not Available to Industry
How to cite: lentiSAMv2 C2CD4A/B-enh3-guide1 was a gift from Jorge Ferrer (Addgene plasmid # 125473 ; http://n2t.net/addgene:125473 ; RRID:Addgene_125473)
