>Addgene plasmid #125473 | lentiSAMv2 C2CD4A/B-enh3-guide1 | depositor partial sequence | sequence record 240124 | Guide RNA, MS2 stem loops
NNNNNNNNGNACTANNNTANNCTTACCGTAACTTGAAAGNATTTCGATTTCTTGGCTTTATATATCTTGT
GGAAAGGACGAAACACCGAAGAAGCATATTCAGCTGACGTTTTAGAGCTAGGCCAACATGAGGATCACCC
ATGTCTGCAGGGCCTAGCAAGTTAAAATAAGGCTAGTCCGTTATCAACTTGGCCAACATGAGGATCACCC
ATGTCTGCAGGGCCAAGTGGCACCGAGTCGGTGCTTTTTTTGGATCCTAGGTCTTGAAAGGAGTGGGAAT
TGGCTCCGGTGCCCGTCAGTGGGCAGAGCGCACATCGCCCACAGTCCCCGAGAAGTTGGGGGGAGGGGTC
GGCAATTGATCCGGTGCCTAGAGAAGGTGGCGCGGGGTAAACTGGGAAAGTGATGTCGTGTACTGGCTCC
GCCTTTTTCCCGAGGGTGGGGGAGAACCGTATATAAGTGCAGTAGTCGCCGTGAACGTTCTTTTTCGCAA
CGGGTTTGCCGCCNNAACACAGGCGTACGGCCACCATGAAAAGGCCGGCGGCCACGAAAAAGGCCGGCCA
GNCANAAAAGAAAAAGGACAAGAAGTACAGCATCNGGCCTGGNCATCNNNNNCAACTCTGTGNNCTGNGC
CGTGATCANCGACGANNANNANGNGCCNANNANGAANNTCNNNGNGNTGNNNNNNNCNAACCGGNNNCAG
CATCNNNNANANCCTGATCGGANCNCCTGCTGTTCGA
